Addgene plasmid #123262: pLPhygSaCas9
Purpose: Expresses Staphylococcus aureus Cas9 (SaCas9) in Leishmania
Depositing lab: Greg Matlashewski. Depositing organization: McGill University. Publication: Single-Strand Annealing Plays a Major Role in Double-Strand DNA Break Repair following CRISPR-Cas9 Cleavage in Leishmania. Zhang WW, Matlashewski G. mSphere. 2019 Aug 21;4(4). pii: 4/4/e00408-19. doi: 10.1128/mSphere.00408-19. PubMed 31434745.
Backbone
  Vector backbone: pSP72
  Total vector size (bp): 8995
  Vector type: CRISPR ; Leishmania
  Selectable markers: Hygromycin
Growth in bacteria
  Bacterial resistance: Ampicillin, 100 μg/mL
  Growth temperature: 37°C
  Growth strain: DH5alpha
  Copy number: High Copy
Gene/Insert
  Gene/Insert name: Staphylococcus aureus Cas9 (alt name: SaCas9)
  Entrez Gene: NEWENTRY
Resource information
  A portion of this plasmid was derived from a plasmid made by: Dr. Feng Zhang Addgene plasmid pX601
Terms and licenses: Academic/Nonprofit Terms; Industry Terms: Not Available to Industry
How to cite: pLPhygSaCas9 was a gift from Greg Matlashewski (Addgene plasmid # 123262 ; http://n2t.net/addgene:123262 ; RRID:Addgene_123262)
