[The description below was written by a language model from this plasmid's Addgene catalogue record and pLannotate feature annotations shown in this document.]
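Description:
pLPhygSaCas9 is a Leishmania expression plasmid for CRISPR genome editing, built on the pSP72 cloning backbone and designed to produce Staphylococcus aureus Cas9 (SaCas9) in the parasite. In E. coli it is maintained as a high-copy plasmid through a ColE1/pUC-type origin and selected with ampicillin via the β-lactamase gene and its native promoter. The SP6 and T7 phage promoters that flank the insert region, together with short lacI, rop and bom fragments, are remnants of the pSP72 backbone rather than functional parts of the payload. The catalogue lists the size as 8,995 bp, whereas the sequenced record is 9,073 nt, a small discrepancy that the record does not explain.

The payload consists of the SaCas9 coding sequence fused at its C-terminus to the bipartite nucleoplasmin nuclear localization signal, which directs the nuclease to the nucleus. This portion was derived from the pX601 plasmid. Downstream, in the same orientation, lies a hygromycin phosphotransferase gene that allows selection of transfected Leishmania with hygromycin. Sizeable unannotated stretches sit upstream of SaCas9 and between SaCas9 and the hygromycin marker. These could hold the Leishmania sequences needed for expression and RNA processing, but the record does not identify them, nor does it name any promoter driving the two genes. No guide RNA cassette is annotated either, so the record gives no indication of how a guide is supplied. The associated work used Cas9 cleavage in Leishmania to study how double-strand breaks are repaired, including the contribution of single-strand annealing.
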