Features (pLannotate 1.2.2; 11 found; start..end, strand, type, name):
      2..20      +  promoter       SP6 promoter: promoter for bacteriophage SP6 RNA polymerase
   1221..4376    +  CDS            cas9: CAS9_STAAU - Experimental evidence at protein level: Swiss-Prot protein existence level 1. CRISPR (clustered regularly interspaced short palindromic repeat) is an adaptive immune system that provides protection against mobile genetic elements (viruses, transposable elements and conjugative plasmids). CRISPR clusters contain spacers, sequences complementary to antecedent mobile elements, and target invading nucleic acids. CRISPR clusters are transcribed and processed into CRISPR RNA (crRNA). In type II CRISPR systems correct processing of pre-crRNA requires a trans- encoded small RNA (tracrRNA)
   4377..4424    +  CDS            nucleoplasmin NLS: bipartite nuclear localization signal from nucleoplasmin
   5695..6705    +  CDS            HygR: aminoglycoside phosphotransferase from E. coli; aph(4)-Ia; confers resistance to hygromycin
   6729..6747    -  promoter       T7 promoter: promoter for bacteriophage T7 RNA polymerase
   6769..6822    -  CDS            lacI (fragment): lac repressor; lacI; The lac repressor binds to the lac operator to inhibit transcription in E. coli. This inhibition can be relieved by adding lactose or isopropyl-β-D-thiogalactopyranoside (IPTG).
   7005..7593    -  rep_origin     ori: high-copy-number ColE1/pMB1/pBR322/pUC origin of replication
   7764..8624    -  CDS            AmpR: β-lactamase; bla; confers resistance to ampicillin, carbenicillin, and related antibiotics
   8625..8729    -  promoter       AmpR promoter: bla
   8824..8859    +  CDS            rop (fragment): Rop protein, which maintains plasmids at low copy number; rop
   8961..9012    +  misc_feature   bom (fragment): basis of mobility region from pBR322
>Addgene plasmid #123262 | pLPhygSaCas9 | addgene full sequence | sequence record 238525 | Addgene NGS Result
GATTTAGGTGACACTATAGAACTCGACCGCTGCTTGCGTTCGCATGGACGCCACGTTCGACCCGATCGGG
CAGCAGGCCGCGGAGACGCGGCAGCGCAAACGTGCCCGGCGGGTGGCTCGTTCCGGAGGAGGCGTTCCGC
CGTCGCTACGTCAGCATGCAAGAGGATCATTGCTTTGCGGTTGAGGTGGCGGAGCTCAACTACCAGCGTG
CCGTGGAATACGTTCATCAAGCGTCAGCCGCCGGCGCGGTCGCGACACCTGCTCGGCGGAGCGGCCACTG
TGCTGCTCTCTTGACGGCCGGTCGCGACGCAGGGCCGCTGGTGGGTCTCCAGCGGGTACGGTGCGATCAG
GCAGCCATGACGGCTACGCTGAGCACGCTTGCGAAGGAGCTGGCTGCACTGTCGCCGTAGCGCGATGCGA
GACGTATCGAGCGCATGCCAGTGGGGTGCTGGGCAACACTTGGCGGCGCGTGGCTCTTTCTCACTGGTTT
GGGCACGCCCACGCTGTGGGTGTGTCGGTGTCTGCCCTGCCGCTCTCTCTCCTGATCTCTCGTCCTGGCA
ACAACAACACACCGCGAATGAGTTGCCCACAAGCCATCTGCAGTCCGCACGCGCGTCCGGGCCTTGCGGT
GTGGATGCGAGCATCGCGCATTGCCGGCCACCGCCGCGTGCCAAAAGCACACACATCGCTCCCCCTCACG
TGGTGAGCGTCTGCGCGTGTGTGTCTGTGTGCATAAATGCGTACGTGTGCGCTCGGTCCACGGTCACCAT
CGCGCCCCGCGGCATCGGTGCTCGCACCTTTCCATTCTCTCCGTACGGCGTTCGCCACTCTGCTAACTCT
TCTCCCCTTTCCTCTCTCCGCATCTGCGCCTTGTGTGCCGTGTGTGCGCCCCACACGTACTCTACACGCC
TTCTCTGCATGCGCTCCTCGCCTGCCTGAAACGATGACGTGCGCCGCCACTCGCTCACCCGCTCCCATCC
ACATGCATTCCTGCACCCTACAGCGACTCTAAGCCGTACATTCCATCTCCTCAACACCCACTCGCTTCCT
TCTGCTCTCACCTATTACTTCGCCAGCCCACATATCTGCTATAACCTGCCCTCCCCCACCCGCTTCCCAC
ACATCCGCCACCGCTACGAAGCCTCGACTCTAGACCATGGAAGCTTACCATGGCCCCAAAGAAGAAGCGG
AAGGTCGGTATCCACGGAGTCCCAGCAGCCAAGCGGAACTACATCCTGGGCCTGGACATCGGCATCACCA
GCGTGGGCTACGGCATCATCGACTACGAGACACGGGACGTGATCGATGCCGGCGTGCGGCTGTTCAAAGA
GGCCAACGTGGAAAACAACGAGGGCAGGCGGAGCAAGAGAGGCGCCAGAAGGCTGAAGCGGCGGAGGCGG
CATAGAATCCAGAGAGTGAAGAAGCTGCTGTTCGACTACAACCTGCTGACCGACCACAGCGAGCTGAGCG
GCATCAACCCCTACGAGGCCAGAGTGAAGGGCCTGAGCCAGAAGCTGAGCGAGGAAGAGTTCTCTGCCGC
CCTGCTGCACCTGGCCAAGAGAAGAGGCGTGCACAACGTGAACGAGGTGGAAGAGGACACCGGCAACGAG
CTGTCCACCAAAGAGCAGATCAGCCGGAACAGCAAGGCCCTGGAAGAGAAATACGTGGCCGAACTGCAGC
TGGAACGGCTGAAGAAAGACGGCGAAGTGCGGGGCAGCATCAACAGATTCAAGACCAGCGACTACGTGAA
AGAAGCCAAACAGCTGCTGAAGGTGCAGAAGGCCTACCACCAGCTGGACCAGAGCTTCATCGACACCTAC
ATCGACCTGCTGGAAACCCGGCGGACCTACTATGAGGGACCTGGCGAGGGCAGCCCCTTCGGCTGGAAGG
ACATCAAAGAATGGTACGAGATGCTGATGGGCCACTGCACCTACTTCCCCGAGGAACTGCGGAGCGTGAA
GTACGCCTACAACGCCGACCTGTACAACGCCCTGAACGACCTGAACAATCTCGTGATCACCAGGGACGAG
AACGAGAAGCTGGAATATTACGAGAAGTTCCAGATCATCGAGAACGTGTTCAAGCAGAAGAAGAAGCCCA
CCCTGAAGCAGATCGCCAAAGAAATCCTCGTGAACGAAGAGGATATTAAGGGCTACAGAGTGACCAGCAC
CGGCAAGCCCGAGTTCACCAACCTGAAGGTGTACCACGACATCAAGGACATTACCGCCCGGAAAGAGATT
ATTGAGAACGCCGAGCTGCTGGATCAGATTGCCAAGATCCTGACCATCTACCAGAGCAGCGAGGACATCC
AGGAAGAACTGACCAATCTGAACTCCGAGCTGACCCAGGAAGAGATCGAGCAGATCTCTAATCTGAAGGG
CTATACCGGCACCCACAACCTGAGCCTGAAGGCCATCAACCTGATCCTGGACGAGCTGTGGCACACCAAC
GACAACCAGATCGCTATCTTCAACCGGCTGAAGCTGGTGCCCAAGAAGGTGGACCTGTCCCAGCAGAAAG
AGATCCCCACCACCCTGGTGGACGACTTCATCCTGAGCCCCGTCGTGAAGAGGAGCTTCATCCAGAGCAT
CAAAGTGATCAACGCCATCATCAAGAAGTACGGCCTGCCCAACGACATCATTATCGAGCTGGCCCGCGAG
AAGAACTCCAAGGACGCCCAGAAAATGATCAACGAGATGCAGAAGCGGAACCGGCAGACCAACGAGCGGA
TCGAGGAAATCATCCGGACCACCGGCAAAGAGAACGCCAAGTACCTGATCGAGAAGATCAAGCTGCACGA
CATGCAGGAAGGCAAGTGCCTGTACAGCCTGGAAGCCATCCCTCTGGAAGATCTGCTGAACAACCCCTTC
AACTATGAGGTGGACCACATCATCCCCAGAAGCGTGTCCTTCGACAACAGCTTCAACAACAAGGTGCTCG
TGAAGCAGGAAGAAAACAGCAAGAAGGGCAACCGGACCCCATTCCAGTACCTGAGCAGCAGCGACAGCAA
GATCAGCTACGAAACCTTCAAGAAGCACATCCTGAATCTGGCCAAGGGCAAGGGCAGAATCAGCAAGACC
AAGAAAGAGTATCTGCTGGAAGAACGGGACATCAACAGGTTCTCCGTGCAGAAAGACTTCATCAACCGGA
ACCTGGTGGATACCAGATACGCCACCAGAGGCCTGATGAACCTGCTGCGGAGCTACTTCAGAGTGAACAA
CCTGGACGTGAAAGTGAAGTCCATCAATGGCGGCTTCACCAGCTTTCTGCGGCGGAAGTGGAAGTTTAAG
AAAGAGCGGAACAAGGGGTACAAGCACCACGCCGAGGACGCCCTGATCATTGCCAACGCCGATTTCATCT
TCAAAGAGTGGAAGAAACTGGACAAGGCCAAAAAAGTGATGGAAAACCAGATGTTCGAGGAAAAGCAGGC
CGAGAGCATGCCCGAGATCGAAACCGAGCAGGAGTACAAAGAGATCTTCATCACCCCCCACCAGATCAAG
CACATTAAGGACTTCAAGGACTACAAGTACAGCCACCGGGTGGACAAGAAGCCTAATAGAGAGCTGATTA
ACGACACCCTGTACTCCACCCGGAAGGACGACAAGGGCAACACCCTGATCGTGAACAATCTGAACGGCCT
GTACGACAAGGACAATGACAAGCTGAAAAAGCTGATCAACAAGAGCCCCGAAAAGCTGCTGATGTACCAC
CACGACCCCCAGACCTACCAGAAACTGAAGCTGATTATGGAACAGTACGGCGACGAGAAGAATCCCCTGT
ACAAGTACTACGAGGAAACCGGGAACTACCTGACCAAGTACTCCAAAAAGGACAACGGCCCCGTGATCAA
GAAGATTAAGTATTACGGCAACAAACTGAACGCCCATCTGGACATCACCGACGACTACCCCAACAGCAGA
AACAAGGTCGTGAAGCTGTCCCTGAAGCCCTACAGATTCGACGTGTACCTGGACAATGGCGTGTACAAGT
TCGTGACCGTGAAGAATCTGGATGTGATCAAAAAAGAAAACTACTACGAAGTGAATAGCAAGTGCTATGA
GGAAGCTAAGAAGCTGAAGAAGATCAGCAACCAGGCCGAGTTTATCGCCTCCTTCTACAACAACGATCTG
ATCAAGATCAACGGCGAGCTGTATAGAGTGATCGGCGTGAACAACGACCTGCTGAACCGGATCGAAGTGA
ACATGATCGACATCACCTACCGCGAGTACCTGGAAAACATGAACGACAAGAGGCCCCCCAGGATCATTAA
GACAATCGCCTCCAAGACCCAGAGCATTAAGAAGTACAGCACAGACATTCTGGGCAACCTGTATGAAGTG
AAATCTAAGAAGCACCCTCAGATCATCAAAAAGGGCAAAAGGCCGGCGGCCACGAAAAAGGCCGGCCAGG
CAAAAAAGAAAAAGTAGGATCCGCGGCCCCGCCTCGAGCCCGGGCGCCGTCGACCGCTGCTTGCGTTCGC
ATGGACGCCACGTTCGACCCGATCGGGCAGCAGGCCGCGGAGACGCGGCAGCGCAAACGTGCCCGGCGGG
TGGCTCGTTCCGGAGGAGGCGTTCCGCCGTCGCTACGTCAGCATGCAAGAGGATCATTGCTTTGCGGTTG
AGGTGGCGGAGCTCAACTACCAGCGTGCCGTGGAATACGTTCATCAAGCGTCAGCCGCCGGCGCGGTCGC
GACACCTGCTCGGCGGAGCGGCCACTGTGCTGCTCTCTTGACGGCCGGTCGCGACGCAGGGCCGCTGGTG
GGTCTCCAGCGGGTACGGTGCGATCAGGCAGCCATGACGGCTACGCTGAGCACGCTTGCGAAGGAGCTGG
CTGCACTGTCGCCGTAGCGCGATGCGAGACGTATCGAGCGCATGCCAGTGGGGTGCTGGGCAACACTTGG
CGGCGCGTGGCTCTTTCTCACTGGTTTGGGCACGCCCACGCTGTGGGTGTGTCGGTGTCTGCCCTGCCGC
TCTCTCTCCTGATCTCTCGTCCTGGCAACAACAACACACCGCGAATGAGTTGCCCACAAGCCATCTGCAG
TCCGCACGCGCGTCCGGGCCTTGCGGTGTGGATGCGAGCATCGCGCATTGCCGGCCACCGCCGCGTGCCA
AAAGCACACACATCGCTCCCCCTCACGTGGTGAGCGTCTGCGCGTGTGTGTCTGTGTGCATAAATGCGTA
CGTGTGCGCTCGGTCCACGGTCACCATCGCGCCCCGCGGCATCGGTGCTCGCACCTTTCCATTCTCTCCG
TACGGCGTTCGCCACTCTGCTAACTCTTCTCCCCTTTCCTCTCTCCGCATCTGCGCCTTGTGTGCCGTGT
GTGCGCCCCACACGTACTCTACACGCCTTCTCTGCATGCGCTCCTCGCCTGCCTGAAACGATGACGTGCG
CCGCCACTCGCTCACCCGCTCCCATCCACATGCATTCCTGCACCCTACAGCGACTCTAAGCCGTACATTC
CATCTCCTCAACACCCACTCGCTTCCTTCTGCTCTCACCTATTACTTCGCCAGCCCACATATCTGCTATA
ACCTGCCCTCCCCCACCCGCTTCCCACACATCCGCCACCGCTACGAAGCCTCGGTACCGAGCTCTCTCTT
CTCCTTCCCCTCTCTCTCCTCTCTCCTCTCTCCAGAGCTCTCTCTTCTCCTTCCCCTCTCTCTCCTCTCT
CCTCTCTCCAGAGCTCGAATTGATATGAAAAAGCCTGAACTCACCGCGACGTCTGTCGAGAAGTTTCTGA
TCGAAAAGTTCGACAGCGTCTCCGACCTGATGCAGCTCTCGGAGGGCGAAGAATCTCGTGCTTTCAGCTT
CGATGTAGGAGGGCGTGGATATGTCCTGCGGGTAAATAGCTGCGCCGATGGTTTCTACAAAGATCGTTAT
GTTTATCGGCACTTTGCATCGGCCGCGCTCCCGATTCCGGAAGTGCTTGACATTGGGGAATTCAGCGAGA
GCCTGACCTATTGCATCTCCCGCCGTGCACAGGGTGTCACGTTGCAAGACCTGCCTGAAACCGAACTGCC
CGCTGTTCTGCAGCCGGTCGCGGAGGCCATGGATGCGATCGCTGCGGCCGATCTTAGCCAGACGAGCGGG
TTCGGCCCATTCGGACCGCAAGGAATCGGTCAATACACTACATGGCGTGATTTCATATGCGCGATTGCTG
ATCCCCATGTGTATCACTGGCAAACTGTTATGGACGACACCGTCAGTGCGTCCGTCGCGCAGGCTCTCGA
TGAGCTGATGCTTTGGGCCGAGGACTGCCCCGAAGTCCGGCACCTCGTGCACGCGGATTTCGGCTCCAAC
AATGTCCTGACGGACAATGGCCGCATAACAGCGGTCATTGACTGGAGCGAGGCGATGTTCGGGGATTCCC
AATACGAGGTCGCCAACATCTTCTTCTGGAGGCCGTGGTTGGCTTGTATGGAGCAGCAGACGCGCTACTT
CGAGCGGAGGCATCCGGAGCTTGCAGGATCGCCGCGGCTCCGGGCGTATATGCTCCGCATTGGTCTTGAC
CAACTCTATCAGAGCTTGGTTGACGGCAATTTCGATGATGCAGCTTGGGCGCAGGGTCGATGCGACGCAA
TCGTCCGATCCGGAGCCGGGACTGTCGGGCGTACACAAATCGCCCGCAGAAGCGCGGCCGTCTGGACCGA
TGGCTGTGTAGAAGTACTCGCCGATAGTGGAAACAGACGCCCCAGCACTCGTCCGGGATCATCAGATCTG
CCGGTCTCCCTATAGTGAGTCGTATTAATTTCGATAAGCCAGGTTAACCTGCATTAATGAATCGGCCAAC
GCGCGGGGAGAGGCGGTTTGCGTATTGGGCGCTCTTCCGCTTCCTCGCTCACTGACTCGCTGCGCTCGGT
CGTTCGGCTGCGGCGAGCGGTATCAGCTCACTCAAAGGCGGTAATACGGTTATCCACAGAATCAGGGGAT
AACGCAGGAAAGAACATGTGAGCAAAAGGCCAGCAAAAGGCCAGGAACCGTAAAAAGGCCGCGTTGCTGG
CGTTTTTCCATAGGCTCCGCCCCCCTGACGAGCATCACAAAAATCGACGCTCAAGTCAGAGGTGGCGAAA
CCCGACAGGACTATAAAGATACCAGGCGTTTCCCCCTGGAAGCTCCCTCGTGCGCTCTCCTGTTCCGACC
CTGCCGCTTACCGGATACCTGTCCGCCTTTCTCCCTTCGGGAAGCGTGGCGCTTTCTCATAGCTCACGCT
GTAGGTATCTCAGTTCGGTGTAGGTCGTTCGCTCCAAGCTGGGCTGTGTGCACGAACCCCCCGTTCAGCC
CGACCGCTGCGCCTTATCCGGTAACTATCGTCTTGAGTCCAACCCGGTAAGACACGACTTATCGCCACTG
GCAGCAGCCACTGGTAACAGGATTAGCAGAGCGAGGTATGTAGGCGGTGCTACAGAGTTCTTGAAGTGGT
GGCCTAACTACGGCTACACTAGAAGAACAGTATTTGGTATCTGCGCTCTGCTGAAGCCAGTTACCTTCGG
AAAAAGAGTTGGTAGCTCTTGATCCGGCAAACAAACCACCGCTGGTAGCGGTGGTTTTTTTGTTTGCAAG
CAGCAGATTACGCGCAGAAAAAAAGGATCTCAAGAAGATCCTTTGATCTTTTCTACGGGGTCTGACGCTC
AGTGGAACGAAAACTCACGTTAAGGGATTTTGGTCATGAGATTATCAAAAAGGATCTTCACCTAGATCCT
TTTAAATTAAAAATGAAGTTTTAAATCAATCTAAAGTATATATGAGTAAACTTGGTCTGACAGTTACCAA
TGCTTAATCAGTGAGGCACCTATCTCAGCGATCTGTCTATTTCGTTCATCCATAGTTGCCTGACTCCCCG
TCGTGTAGATAACTACGATACGGGAGGGCTTACCATCTGGCCCCAGTGCTGCAATGATACCGCGAGACCC
ACGCTCACCGGCTCCAGATTTATCAGCAATAAACCAGCCAGCCGGAAGGGCCGAGCGCAGAAGTGGTCCT
GCAACTTTATCCGCCTCCATCCAGTCTATTAATTGTTGCCGGGAAGCTAGAGTAAGTAGTTCGCCAGTTA
ATAGTTTGCGCAACGTTGTTGCCATTGCTACAGGCATCGTGGTGTCACGCTCGTCGTTTGGTATGGCTTC
ATTCAGCTCCGGTTCCCAACGATCAAGGCGAGTTACATGATCCCCCATGTTGTGCAAAAAAGCGGTTAGC
TCCTTCGGTCCTCCGATCGTTGTCAGAAGTAAGTTGGCCGCAGTGTTATCACTCATGGTTATGGCAGCAC
TGCATAATTCTCTTACTGTCATGCCATCCGTAAGATGCTTTTCTGTGACTGGTGAGTACTCAACCAAGTC
ATTCTGAGAATAGTGTATGCGGCGACCGAGTTGCTCTTGCCCGGCGTCAATACGGGATAATACCGCGCCA
CATAGCAGAACTTTAAAAGTGCTCATCATTGGAAAACGTTCTTCGGGGCGAAAACTCTCAAGGATCTTAC
CGCTGTTGAGATCCAGTTCGATGTAACCCACTCGTGCACCCAACTGATCTTCAGCATCTTTTACTTTCAC
CAGCGTTTCTGGGTGAGCAAAAACAGGAAGGCAAAATGCCGCAAAAAAGGGAATAAGGGCGACACGGAAA
TGTTGAATACTCATACTCTTCCTTTTTCAATATTATTGAAGCATTTATCAGGGTTATTGTCTCATGAGCG
GATACATATTTGAATGTATTTAGAAAAATAAACAAATAGGGGTTCCGCGCACATTTCCCCGAAAAGTGCC
ACCTGACGTCTAAGAAACCATTATTATCATGACATTAACCTATAAAAATAGGCGTATCACGAGGCCCTTT
CGTCTCGCGCGTTTCGGTGATGACGGTGAAAACCTCTGACACATGCAGCTCCCGGAGACGGTCACAGCTT
GTCTGTAAGCGGATGCCGGGAGCAGACAAGCCCGTCAGGGCGCGTCAGCGGGTGTTGGCGGGTGTCGGGG
CTGGCTTAACTATGCGGCATCAGAGCAGATTGTACTGAGAGTGCACCATATGGACATATTGTCGTTAGAA
CGCGGCTACAATTAATACATAACCTTATGTATCATACACATAC
